>Addgene plasmid #218627 | pJJB1734 | addgene full sequence | sequence record 431886 | Addgene NGS Result
CAGTTCGAGTTTATCATTATCAATACTGCCATTTCAAAGAATACGTAAATAATTAATAGTAGTGATTTTC
CTAACTTTATTTAGTCAAAAAATTAGCCTTTTAATTCTGCTGTAACCCGTACATGCCCAAAATAGGGGGC
GGGTTACACAGAATATATAACATCGTAGGTGTCTGGGTGAACAGTTTATTCCTGGCATCCACTAAATATA
ATGGAGCCCGCTTTTTAAGCTGGCATCCAGAAAAAAAAAGAATCCCAGCACCAAAATATTGTTTTCTTCA
CCAACCATCAGTTCATAGGTCCATTCTCTTAGCGCAACTACAGAGAACAGGGGCACAAACAGGCAAAAAA
CGGGCACAACCTCAATGGAGTGATGCAACCTGCCTGGAGTAAATGATGACACAAGGCAATTGACCCACGC
ATGTATCTATCTCATTTTCTTACACCTTCTATTACCTTCTGCTCTCTCTGATTTGGAAAAAGCTGAAAAA
AAAGGTTGAAACCAGTTCCCTGAAATTATTCCCCTACTTGACTAATAAGTATATAAAGACGGTAGGTATT
GATTGTAATTCTGTAAATCTATTTCTTAAACTTCTTAAATTCTACTTTTATAGTTAGTCTTTTTTTTAGT
TTTAAAACACCAAGAACTTAGTTTCGAATAAACACACATAAACAAACAAAAGATCTATGTCATTGACTGA
GGAAAAACCTATCCGACCGATTGCAAATTTTCCTCCATCCATATGGGGTGATCAGTTCTTGATTTACGAA
AAACAAGTCGAGCAAGGTGTTGAACAAATTGTAAATGATTTGAAAAAAGAGGTGAGACAGTTATTGAAGG
AGGCATTAGATATTCCAATGAAACACGCTAATTTATTAAAGCTTATCGACGAAATCCAACGATTAGGTAT
TCCTTATCATTTCGAGAGAGAAATTGATCACGCTTTGCAATGTATATACGAAACATATGGAGACAATTGG
AATGGTGATAGGAGTAGTCTGTGGTTCAGACTAATGAGAAAACAAGGCTACTATGTCACATGTGATGTAT
TTAATAATTATAAGGATAAAAATGGTGCATTTAAGCAGAGCCTAGCGAATGATGTTGAAGGACTGTTGGA
ATTATATGAGGCTACCTCTATGAGAGTGCCTGGTGAGATTATATTAGAAGATGCCTTGGGCTTCACGAGA
TCACGTTTATCGATTATGACGAAGGACGCTTTTTCTACGAACCCAGCACTTTTTACAGAAATTCAGAGAG
CTTTGAAGCAGCCACTTTGGAAAAGACTACCTCGTATAGAGGCAGCTCAGTATATCCCTTTTTACCAACA
GCAAGATAGCCATAACAAAACTTTACTTAAATTGGCTAAACTTGAATTCAACCTTCTTCAATCATTACAC
AAAGAAGAACTGAGCCATGTGTGTAAGTGGTGGAAGGCCTTCGACATCAAAAAAAACGCACCATGTTTGA
GAGACAGGATTGTAGAATGCTACTTTTGGGGTTTGGGCTCTGGTTACGAACCACAATATTCAAGGGCCAG
AGTTTTCTTTACCAAGGCTGTCGCAGTAATAACTCTAATTGACGATACTTACGACGCCTATGGCACTTAT
GAAGAATTGAAGATATTTACAGAAGCAGTTGAACGCTGGTCTATTACTTGTTTAGATACATTACCAGAAT
ATATGAAACCGATATACAAACTATTTATGGACACTTATACAGAAATGGAGGAATTTCTCGCCAAAGAAGG
AAGGACCGATTTATTTAATTGCGGTAAAGAATTCGTCAAGGAATTTGTTAGAAATCTCATGGTTGAGGCG
AAATGGGCTAACGAAGGCCATATTCCAACGACCGAGGAGCATGACCCTGTTGTCATTATAACTGGTGGGG
CTAATTTACTTACTACTACCTGCTACTTAGGGATGTCCGATATATTCACAAAGGAATCAGTTGAGTGGGC
TGTTTCTGCACCCCCACTGTTTCGGTACAGTGGAATCCTGGGACGTAGGTTGAATGACTTGATGACTCAT
AAAGCCGAACAAGAAAGAAAGCACTCGTCCTCGTCTTTAGAATCCTATATGAAAGAATACAACGTCAACG
AAGAATATGCCCAAACATTGATTTATAAGGAGGTAGAAGATGTATGGAAAGATATCAACCGTGAATACCT
CACAACCAAGAATATCCCCAGACCGCTACTAATGGCTGTGATATACTTGTGTCAATTTTTGGAAGTTCAA
TATGCGGGTAAGGATAACTTCACCAGGATGGGGGATGAGTATAAACATCTGATCAAGTCTCTCCTAGTGT
ATCCCATGAGTATTGGATCCTAACTCGAGGCGAATTTCTTATGATTTATGATTTTTATTATTAAATAAGT
TATAAAAAAAATAAGTGTATACAAATTTTAAAGTGACTCTTAGGTTTTAAAACGAAAATTCTTATTCTTG
AGTAACTCTTTCCTGTAGGTCAGGTTGCTTTCTCAGGTATAGCATGAGGTCGCTCTTATTGACCACACCT
CTACCGGCATGCCGAGCAAATGCCTGCAAATCGCTCCCCATTTCGCTGGAAATCTGCTCGTCAGTGGTGC
TCACACTGACGAATCATGTACAGATCATACCGATGACTGCCTGGCGACTCACAACTAAGCAAGACAGCCG
GAACCAGCGCCGGCGAACACCACTGCATATATGGCATATCACAACAGTCCACGTCTCAAGCAGTTACAGA
GATGTTACGAACCACTAGTGCACTGCAGTACAAACACAGTCCTTTCCCGCAATTTTCTTTTTCTATTACT
CTTGGCCTCCTCTAGTACACTCTATATTTTTTTATGCCTCGGTAATGATTTTCATTTTTTTTTTTCCACC
TAGCGGATGACTCTTTTTTTTTCTTAGCGATTGGCATTATCACATAATGAATTATACATTATATAAAGTA
ATGTGATTTCTTCGAAGAATATACTAAAAAATGAGCAGGCAAGATAAACGAAGGCAAAGATGACAGAGCA
GAAAGCCCTAGTAAAGCGTATTACAAATGAAACCAAGATTCAGATTGCGATCTCTTTAAAGGGTGGTCCC
CTAGCGATAGAGCACTCGATCTTCCCAGAAAAAGAGGCAGAAGCAGTAGCAGAACAGGCCACACAATCGC
AAGTGATTAACGTCCACACAGGTATAGGGTTTCTGGACCATATGATACATGCTCTGGCCAAGCATTCCGG
CTGGTCGCTAATCGTTGAGTGCATTGGTGACTTACACATAGACGACCATCACACCACTGAAGACTGCGGG
ATTGCTCTCGGTCAAGCTTTTAAAGAGGCCCTAGGGGCCGTGCGTGGAGTAAAAAGGTTTGGATCAGGAT
TTGCGCCTTTGGATGAGGCACTTTCCAGAGCGGTGGTTGATCTTTCGAACAGGCCGTACGCAGTTGTCGA
ACTTGGTTTGCAAAGGGAGAAAGTAGGTGATCTCTCTTGCGAGATGATCCCGCATTTTCTTGAAAGCTTT
GCAGAGGCTAGCAGAATTACCCTCCACGTTGATTGTCTGCGAGGCAAGAATGATCATCACCGTAGTGAGA
GTGCGTTCAAGGCTCTTGCGGTTGCCATAAGAGAAGCCACCTCGCCCAATGGTACCAACGATGTTCCCTC
CACCAAAGGTGTTCTTATGTAGTGACACCGATTATTTAAAGCTGCTGCATACGATATATATACATGTGTA
TATATGTATACCTATGAATGTCAGTAAGTATGTATACGAACAGTATGATACTGAAGATGACAAGGTAATG
CATCATTCTATACGTGTCATTCTGAACGAGGCGCGCTTTCCTTTTTTCTTTTTGCTTTTTCTTTTTTTTT
CTCTTGAACTCGACGGATCATAGAGTAACGAAGCATCTGTGCTTCATTTTGTAGAACAAAAATGCAACGC
GAGAGCGCTAATTTTTCAAACAAAGAATCTGAGCTGCATTTTTACAGAACAGAAATGCAACGCGAAAGCG
CTATTTTACCAACGAAGAATCTGTGCTTCATTTTTGTAAAACAAAAATGCAACGCGAGAGCGCTAATTTT
TCAAACAAAGAATCTGAGCTGCATTTTTACAGAACAGAAATGCAACGCGAGAGCGCTATTTTACCAACAA
AGAATCTATACTTCTTTTTTGTTCTACAAAAATGCATCCCGAGAGCGCTATTTTTCTAACAAAGCATCTT
AGATTACTTTTTTTCTCCTTTGTGCGCTCTATAATGCAGTCTCTTGATAACTTTTTGCACTGTAGGTCCG
TTAAGGTTAGAAGAAGGCTACTTTGGTGTCTATTTTCTCTTCCATAAAAAAAGCCTGACTCCACTTCCCG
CGTTTACTGATTACTAGCGAAGCTGCGGGTGCATTTTTTCAAGATAAAGGCATCCCCGATTATATTCTAT
ACCGATGTGGATTGCGCATACTTTGTGAACAGAAAGTGATAGCGTTGATGATTCTTCATTGGTCAGAAAA
TTATGAACGGTTTCTTCTATTTTGTCTCTATATACTACGTATAGGAAATGTTTACATTTTCGTATTGTTT
TCGATTCACTCTATGAATAGTTCTTACTACAATTTTTTTGTCTAAAGAGTAATACTAGAGATAAACATAA
AAAATGTAGAGGTCGAGTTTAGATGCAAGTTCAAGGAGCGAAAGGTGGATGGGTAGGTTATATAGGGATA
TAGCACAGAGATATATAGCAAAGAGATACTTTTGAGCAATGTTTGTGGAAGCGGTATTCGCAATATTTTA
GTAGCTCGTTACAGTCCGGTGCGTTTTTGGTTTTTTGAAAGTGCGTCATCAGAGCGCTTTTGGTTTTCAA
AAGCGCTCTGAAGTTCCTATACTTTCTAGCTAGAGAATAGGAACTTCCCGAGCGGCCGCGTGTTACAACC
AATTAACCAATTCTGATTAGAAAAACTCATCGAGCATCAAATGAAACTGCAATTTATTCATATCAGGATT
ATCAATACCATATTTTTGAAAAAGCCGTTTCTGTAATGAAGGAGAAAACTCACCGAGGCAGTTCCATAGG
ATGGCAAGATCCTGGTATCGGTCTGCGATTCCGACTCGTCCAACATCAATACAACCTATTAATTTCCCCT
CGTCAAAAATAAGGTTATCAAGTGAGAAATCACCATGAGTGACGACTGAATCCGGTGAGAATGGCAAAAG
CTTATGCATTTCTTTCCAGACTTGTTCAACAGGCCAGCCATTACGCTCGTCATCAAAATCACTCGCATCA
ACCAAACCGTTATTCATTCGTGATTGCGCCTGAGCGAGGCGAAATACGCGATCGCTGTTAAAAGGACAAT
TACAAACAGGAATCGAATGCAACCGGCGCAGGAACACTGCCAGCGCATCAACAATATTTTCACCTGAATC
AGGATATTCTTCTAATACCTGGAATGCTGTTTTCCCGGGGATCGCAGTGGTGAGTAACCATGCATCATCA
GGAGTACGGATAAAATGCTTGATGGTCGGAAGAGGCATAAATTCCGTCAGCCAGTTTAGTCTGACCATCT
CATCTGTAACATCATTGGCAACGCTACCTTTGCCATGTTTCAGAAACAACTCTGGCGCATCGGGCTTCCC
ATACAATCGATAGATTGTCGCACCTGATTGCCCGACATTATCGCGAGCCCATTTATACCCATATAAATCA
GCATCCATGTTGGAATTTAATCGCGGCCTGGAGCAAGACGTTTCCCGTTGAATATGGCTCATAACACCCC
TTGTATTACTGTTTATGTAAGCAGACAGTTTTATTGTTCATGATGATATATTTTTATCTTGTGCAATGTA
ACATCAGAGATTTTGAGACACAACGTGGCTTTGTTGAATAAATCGAACTTTTGCTGAGTTGAAGGATCAG
TCATGACCAAAATCCCTTAACGTGAGTTTTCGTTCCACTGAGCGTCAGACCCCGTAGAAAAGATCAAAGG
ATCTTCTTGAGATCCTTTTTTTCTGCGCGTAATCTGCTGCTTGCAAACAAAAAAACCACCGCTACCAGCG
GTGGTTTGTTTGCCGGATCAAGAGCTACCAACTCTTTTTCCGAAGGTAACTGGCTTCAGCAGAGCGCAGA
TACCAAATACTGTTCTTCTAGTGTAGCCGTAGTTAGGCCACCACTTCAAGAACTCTGTAGCACCGCCTAC
ATACCTCGCTCTGCTAATCCTGTTACCAGTGGCTGCTGCCAGTGGCGATAAGTCGTGTCTTACCGGGTTG
GACTCAAGACGATAGTTACCGGATAAGGCGCAGCGGTCGGGCTGAACGGGGGGTTCGTGCACACAGCCCA
GCTTGGAGCGAACGACCTACACCGAACTGAGATACCTACAGCGTGAGCTATGAGAAAGCGCCACGCTTCC
CGAAGGGAGAAAGGCGGACAGGTATCCGGTAAGCGGCAGGGTCGGAACAGGAGAGCGCACGAGGGAGCTT
CCAGGGGGAAACGCCTGGTATCTTTATAGTCCTGTCGGGTTTCGCCACCTCTGACTTGAGCGTCGATTTT
TGTGATGCTCGTCAGGGGGGCGGAGCCTATGGAAAAACGCCAGCAACGCGGCCTTTTTACGGTTCCTGGC
CTTTTGCTGGCCTTTTGCTCACATGTTCTTTCCTGCGTTATCCCCTGATTCTGTGGATAACCGTGCGGCC
GCCCCTGAATTCGCATCTAGACTGATGAGACGTGGTAGAGCCACAAACAGCCGGTACAAGCAACGATCTC
CAGGACCATCTGAATCATGCGCGGATGACACGAACTCACGACGGCGATCACAGACATTAACCCACAGTAC
AGACACTGCGACAACGTGGCAATTCGTCGCAATACAACG
Features (pLannotate 1.2.2; 8 found; start..end, strand, type, name):
     14..680     +  promoter       GAP promoter: S. cerevisiae TDH3; promoter for glyceraldehyde-3-phosphate dehydrogenase
    687..2324    +  CDS            AMS1: AMS1_ARTAN - Also known as ADS From Artemisia annua (Sweet wormwood).
   2340..2527    +  terminator     ADH1 terminator: S. cerevisiae ADH1; transcription terminator for the S. cerevisiae alcohol dehydrogenase 1 (ADH1) gene
   2812..2999    +  promoter       HIS3 promoter: S. cerevisiae HIS3
   3000..3659    +  CDS            HIS3: HIS7_YEAST - Experimental evidence at protein level: Swiss-Prot protein existence level 1. From Saccharomyces cerevisiae (strain ATCC 204508 / S288c) (Baker's yeast).
   3877..4859    -  rep_origin     2μ ori: yeast 2μ plasmid origin of replication
   4917..5732    -  CDS            KanR: aminoglycoside phosphotransferase; aph(3')-Ia; confers resistance to kanamycin in bacteria or G418 (Geneticin®) in eukaryotes
   5957..6545    +  rep_origin     ori: high-copy-number ColE1/pMB1/pBR322/pUC origin of replication
