[The description below was written by a language model from this plasmid's Addgene catalogue record and pLannotate feature annotations shown in this document.]
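Description:
pJJB1734 is a 6.8 kb yeast expression shuttle plasmid built on the in-house PSG301 backbone by Golden Gate assembly. It is maintained in Saccharomyces cerevisiae as a high-copy episome through the 2μ origin of replication and selected by histidine prototrophy, using a HIS3 marker gene driven by its native promoter. For propagation in E. coli it carries a high-copy ColE1/pUC-type origin and a kanamycin resistance gene (aminoglycoside phosphotransferase).

The payload is a single expression cassette for amorphadiene synthase (ADS, amorpha-4,11-diene synthase) from Artemisia annua, the sesquiterpene synthase that cyclises farnesyl pyrophosphate to amorpha-4,11-diene, the hydrocarbon precursor of artemisinin. The coding sequence sits directly downstream of the strong constitutive TDH3 (GAP) promoter of the yeast glyceraldehyde-3-phosphate dehydrogenase gene and is followed by the ADH1 transcription terminator. The combination of a strong glycolytic promoter with a multicopy 2μ replicon is intended to give high enzyme levels, consistent with the depositor's comment. The feature table annotates no epitope tags, reporters or targeting signals on the ADS open reading frame, and the record does not state whether any short targeting sequence is appended.

The plasmid was deposited in connection with work on engineering peroxisome capacity to compartmentalise multienzyme pathways in yeast, where ADS expression serves as a terpene-producing pathway step. The record does not specify the particular role of this construct in those experiments, for example whether it serves as a cytosolic version of the enzyme.
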