Addgene plasmid #218627: pJJB1734
Purpose: Express amorphadiene synthase (ADS)
Depositing lab: John Dueber. Depositing organization: University of California, Berkeley. Publication: ML-enhanced peroxisome capacity enables compartmentalization of multienzyme pathway. Baker JJ, Shi J, Wang S, Mujica EM, Bianco S, Capponi S, Dueber JE. Nat Chem Biol. 2024 Oct 14. doi: 10.1038/s41589-024-01759-2. PubMed 39402374.
Backbone
  Vector backbone: PSG301
  Backbone manufacturer: Internal
  Vector type: Yeast Expression
  Selectable markers: HIS3
Growth in bacteria
  Bacterial resistance: Kanamycin, 50 μg/mL
  Growth temperature: 37°C
  Growth strain: DH5alpha
  Copy number: High Copy
Gene/Insert
  Gene/Insert name: ADS (alt name: Amorphadiene synthase, amorpha-4,11-diene synthase))
  Species: Artemisia annua
  Cloning method: Golden Gate
Terms and licenses: Academic/Nonprofit Terms; Industry Terms: Not Available to Industry
Depositor comments: Express amorphadiene synthase (ADS) on a strong promoter on the high copy number 2 micron plasmid using HIS3 selection.
How to cite: pJJB1734 was a gift from John Dueber (Addgene plasmid # 218627 ; http://n2t.net/addgene:218627 ; RRID:Addgene_218627)
